Addgene plasmid #132310: pDONR221-NIPA1
Purpose: Gateway entry clone with codon-optimized ORF sequence for subcloning into custom expression vectors
Depositing lab: RESOLUTE Consortium & Giulio Superti-Furga. Depositing organization: CeMM Research Center for Molecular Medicine. Publication: The RESOLUTE consortium: unlocking SLC transporters for drug discovery. Superti-Furga G, Lackner D, Wiedmer T, Ingles-Prieto A, Barbosa B, Girardi E, Goldmann U, Gurtl B, Klavins K, Klimek C, Lindinger S, Lineiro-Retes E, Muller AC, Onstein S, Redinger G, Reil D, Sedlyarov V, Wolf G, Crawford M, Everley R, ... Steppan CM. Nat Rev Drug Discov. 2020 Jul;19(7):429-430. doi: 10.1038/d41573-020-00056-6. PubMed 32265506.
Backbone
  Vector backbone: pDONR221
  Backbone manufacturer: Thermo Fisher Scientific
  Backbone size w/o insert (bp): 2550
  Vector type: Mammalian Expression
Growth in bacteria
  Bacterial resistance: Kanamycin, 50 μg/mL
  Growth temperature: 37°C
  Growth strain: Stbl3
  Copy number: High Copy
Gene/Insert
  Gene/Insert name: NIPA1 (alt name: MGC35570, SLC57A1, SPG6)
  Species: H. sapiens (human)
  Insert size (bp): 987
  Entrez Gene: NIPA1 (a.k.a. FSP3, SLC57A1, SPG6)
  Cloning method: Gateway Cloning
  Sequencing primers: 5′ M13-fwd; 3′ M13-rev
Terms and licenses: Academic/Nonprofit Terms; Industry Terms
Depositor comments: For more information on the full Resolute plasmid collection, please see www.addgene.org/depositor-collections/re-solute/. Please provide your feedback on this plasmid to the RESOLUTE consortium by filling out their RESOLUTE repository feedback form: https://forms.office.com/Pages/ResponsePage.aspx?id=0e05yklzmkS7rjFGQL4N7z4feCLQvEJAmVcOCM_u885UN1JJRko0Ukg4TVQwNTZLOUxPQVJWT1NHUCQlQCN0PWcu
How to cite: pDONR221-NIPA1 was a gift from RESOLUTE Consortium & Giulio Superti-Furga (Addgene plasmid # 132310 ; http://n2t.net/addgene:132310 ; RRID:Addgene_132310)
