[The description below was written by a language model from this plasmid's Addgene catalogue record and pLannotate feature annotations shown in this document.]
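Description:
pDONR221-NIPA1 is a Gateway entry clone built on the pDONR221 donor backbone, carrying a codon-optimized open reading frame for human NIPA1 (also known as SLC57A1 or SPG6). The sequenced plasmid is 3,537 nt. It replicates in E. coli from a high-copy ColE1/pUC-type origin and is selected with kanamycin through an aminoglycoside phosphotransferase (KanR) gene. Although the catalogue lists the vector type as mammalian expression, the feature table shows no eukaryotic promoter or polyadenylation signal around the insert, so the plasmid serves as a shuttle for the ORF rather than as an expression vector in its own right.

The 987 bp NIPA1 coding sequence sits between attL1 and attL2, the recombination sites used in the Gateway LR reaction. These allow directional, in-frame transfer of the ORF into any attR-containing destination vector, which then supplies the promoter, tags and selection marker. Upstream of attL1 lie the rrnB T1 and T2 transcription terminators, which insulate the insert from read-through transcription in bacteria. A T7 promoter is annotated just beyond attL2, on the reverse strand and so oriented towards the insert. Short lacI and lacZα fragments are backbone remnants with no evident functional role, and M13 forward and reverse primer sites are used to sequence the insert. NIPA1 is annotated as a magnesium transporter that can also carry other divalent cations to a lesser extent. The clone belongs to a consortium collection of solute carrier (SLC) transporter ORFs, intended for subcloning into custom expression vectors for transporter research and drug discovery. The record does not say whether the ORF retains a stop codon.
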