Features (pLannotate 1.2.2; 10 found; start..end, strand, type, name):
    121..213     +  CDS            lacI (fragment): lac repressor; lacI; The lac repressor binds to the lac operator to inhibit transcription in E. coli. This inhibition can be relieved by adding lactose or isopropyl-β-D-thiogalactopyranoside (IPTG).
    268..295     -  terminator     rrnB T2 terminator: transcription terminator T2 from the E. coli rrnB gene
    427..470     +  terminator     rrnB T1 terminator: Escherichia coli rrnB; transcription terminator T1 from the E. coli rrnB gene
    517..553     -  CDS            lacZα (fragment): LacZα fragment of β-galactosidase; lacZ fragment
    569..668     +  protein_bind   attL1: mutant version of attL; recombination site for the Gateway® LR reaction LR Clonase™
    674..1660    +  CDS            NIPA1: NIPA1_HUMAN - Also known as SPG6. Experimental evidence at protein level: Swiss-Prot protein existence level 1. Acts as a Mg(2+) transporter. Can also transport other divalent cations such as Fe(2+), Sr(2+), Ba(2+), Mn(2+) and Co(2+) but to a much less extent than Mg(2+) (By similarity). From Homo sapiens (Human).
   1662..1761    -  protein_bind   attL2: mutant version of attL; recombination site for the Gateway® LR reaction LR Clonase™
   1779..1797    -  promoter       T7 promoter: promoter for bacteriophage T7 RNA polymerase
   1931..2740    +  CDS            KanR: aminoglycoside phosphotransferase; aph(3')-Ia; confers resistance to kanamycin in bacteria or G418 (Geneticin®) in eukaryotes
   2887..3475    +  rep_origin     ori: high-copy-number ColE1/pMB1/pBR322/pUC origin of replication
>Addgene plasmid #132310 | pDONR221-NIPA1 | addgene full sequence | sequence record 262972 | Addgene NGS Result
CTTTCCTGCGTTATCCCCTGATTCTGTGGATAACCGTATTACCGCCTTTGAGTGAGCTGATACCGCTCGC
CGCAGCCGAACGACCGAGCGCAGCGAGTCAGTGAGCGAGGAAGCGGAAGAGCGCCCAATACGCAAACCGC
CTCTCCCCGCGCGTTGGCCGATTCATTAATGCAGCTGGCACGACAGGTTTCCCGACTGGAAAGCGGGCAG
TGAGCGCAACGCAATTAATACGCGTACCGCTAGCCAGGAAGAGTTTGTAGAAACGCAAAAAGGCCATCCG
TCAGGATGGCCTTCTGCTTAGTTTGATGCCTGGCAGTTTATGGCGGGCGTCCTGCCCGCCACCCTCCGGG
CCGTTGCTTCACAACGTTCAAATCCGCTCCCGGCGGATTTGTCCTACTCAGGAGAGCGTTCACCGACAAA
CAACAGATAAAACGAAAGGCCCAGTCTTCCGACTGAGCCTTTCGTTTTATTTGATGCCTGGCAGTTCCCT
ACTCTCGCGTTAACGCTAGCATGGATGTTTTCCCAGTCACGACGTTGTAAAACGACGGCCAGTCTTAAGC
TCGGGCCCCAAATAATGATTTTATTTTGACTGATAGTGACCTGTTCGTTGCAACACATTGATGAGCAATG
CTTTTTTATAATGCCAACTTTGTACAAAAAAGCAGGCTCCACCATGGGCACAGCCGCCGCAGCCGCCGCA
GCAGCAGCAGCAGCCGCCGCCGGCGAGGGCGCCCGGAGCCCCTCCCCTGCCGCCGTGTCTCTGGGACTGG
GAGTGGCAGTGGTGAGCTCCCTGGTGAACGGCAGCACATTCGTGCTGCAGAAGAAGGGCATCGTGAGGGC
CAAGCGGAGAGGCACCAGCTACCTGACAGACATCGTGTGGTGGGCAGGAACCATCGCAATGGCAGTGGGA
CAGATCGGCAACTTCCTGGCCTATACCGCCGTGCCTACAGTGCTGGTGACCCCACTGGGCGCCCTGGGAG
TGCCTTTTGGCAGCATCCTGGCCTCCTACCTGCTGAAGGAGAAGCTGAATATCCTGGGCAAGCTGGGCTG
CCTGCTGTCTTGTGCCGGCAGCGTGGTGCTGATCATCCACTCCCCAAAGTCTGAGAGCGTGACCACACAG
GCCGAGCTGGAGGAGAAGCTGACAAACCCCGTGTTCGTGGGCTACCTGTGCATCGTGCTGCTGATGCTGC
TGCTGCTGATCTTTTGGATCGCCCCAGCCCACGGCCCCACCAATATCATGGTGTATATCTCCATCTGTTC
TCTGCTGGGCTCCTTCACAGTGCCATCTACCAAGGGAATCGGACTGGCAGCACAGGACATCCTGCACAAC
AATCCTTCTAGCCAGAGGGCCCTGTGCCTGTGCCTGGTGCTGCTGGCCGTGCTGGGATGCAGCATCATCG
TGCAGTTTCGCTATATCAACAAGGCCCTGGAGTGTTTCGACTCCAGCGTGTTCGGCGCCATCTACTATGT
GGTGTTCACCACACTGGTGCTGCTGGCCAGCGCCATCCTGTTTCGGGAGTGGTCCAATGTGGGCCTGGTG
GATTTCCTGGGCATGGCCTGCGGCTTTACCACAGTGTCCGTGGGCATCGTGCTGATCCAGGTGTTTAAGG
AGTTCAACTTTAATCTGGGCGAGATGAACAAGTCTAATATGAAGACCGATGACCCAGCTTTCTTGTACAA
AGTTGGCATTATAAGAAAGCATTGCTTATCAATTTGTTGCAACGAACAGGTCACTATCAGTCAAAATAAA
ATCATTATTTGCCATCCAGCTGATATCCCCTATAGTGAGTCGTATTACATGGTCATAGCTGTTTCCTGGC
AGCTCTGGCCCGTGTCTCAAAATCTCTGATGTTACATTGCACAAGATAAAAATATATCATCATGAACAAT
AAAACTGTCTGCTTACATAAACAGTAATACAAGGGGTGTTATGAGCCATATTCAACGGGAAACGTCGAGG
CCGCGATTAAATTCCAACATGGATGCTGATTTATATGGGTATAAATGGGCTCGCGATAATGTCGGGCAAT
CAGGTGCGACAATCTATCGCTTGTATGGGAAGCCCGATGCGCCAGAGTTGTTTCTGAAACATGGCAAAGG
TAGCGTTGCCAATGATGTTACAGATGAGATGGTCAGACTAAACTGGCTGACGGAATTTATGCCTCTTCCG
ACCATCAAGCATTTTATCCGTACTCCTGATGATGCATGGTTACTCACCACTGCGATCCCCGGAAAAACAG
CATTCCAGGTATTAGAAGAATATCCTGATTCAGGTGAAAATATTGTTGATGCGCTGGCAGTGTTCCTGCG
CCGGTTGCATTCGATTCCTGTTTGTAATTGTCCTTTTAACAGCGATCGCGTATTTCGTCTCGCTCAGGCG
CAATCACGAATGAATAACGGTTTGGTTGATGCGAGTGATTTTGATGACGAGCGTAATGGCTGGCCTGTTG
AACAAGTCTGGAAAGAAATGCATAAACTTTTGCCATTCTCACCGGATTCAGTCGTCACTCATGGTGATTT
CTCACTTGATAACCTTATTTTTGACGAGGGGAAATTAATAGGTTGTATTGATGTTGGACGAGTCGGAATC
GCAGACCGATACCAGGATCTTGCCATCCTATGGAACTGCCTCGGTGAGTTTTCTCCTTCATTACAGAAAC
GGCTTTTTCAAAAATATGGTATTGATAATCCTGATATGAATAAATTGCAGTTTCATTTGATGCTCGATGA
GTTTTTCTAATCAGAATTGGTTAATTGGTTGTAACACTGGCAGAGCATTACGCTGACTTGACGGGACGGC
GCAAGCTCATGACCAAAATCCCTTAACGTGAGTTACGCGTCGTTCCACTGAGCGTCAGACCCCGTAGAAA
AGATCAAAGGATCTTCTTGAGATCCTTTTTTTCTGCGCGTAATCTGCTGCTTGCAAACAAAAAAACCACC
GCTACCAGCGGTGGTTTGTTTGCCGGATCAAGAGCTACCAACTCTTTTTCCGAAGGTAACTGGCTTCAGC
AGAGCGCAGATACCAAATACTGTTCTTCTAGTGTAGCCGTAGTTAGGCCACCACTTCAAGAACTCTGTAG
CACCGCCTACATACCTCGCTCTGCTAATCCTGTTACCAGTGGCTGCTGCCAGTGGCGATAAGTCGTGTCT
TACCGGGTTGGACTCAAGACGATAGTTACCGGATAAGGCGCAGCGGTCGGGCTGAACGGGGGGTTCGTGC
ACACAGCCCAGCTTGGAGCGAACGACCTACACCGAACTGAGATACCTACAGCGTGAGCTATGAGAAAGCG
CCACGCTTCCCGAAGGGAGAAAGGCGGACAGGTATCCGGTAAGCGGCAGGGTCGGAACAGGAGAGCGCAC
GAGGGAGCTTCCAGGGGGAAACGCCTGGTATCTTTATAGTCCTGTCGGGTTTCGCCACCTCTGACTTGAG
CGTCGATTTTTGTGATGCTCGTCAGGGGGGCGGAGCCTATGGAAAAACGCCAGCAACGCGGCCTTTTTAC
GGTTCCTGGCCTTTTGCTGGCCTTTTGCTCACATGTT
