>Addgene plasmid #132310 | pDONR221-NIPA1 | depositor partial sequence | sequence record 254020 | Codon-optimized ORF of NIPA1
ATGGGCACAGCCGCCGCAGCCGCCGCAGCAGCAGCAGCAGCCGCCGCCGGCGAGGGCGCCCGGAGCCCCT
CCCCTGCCGCCGTGTCTCTGGGACTGGGAGTGGCAGTGGTGAGCTCCCTGGTGAACGGCAGCACATTCGT
GCTGCAGAAGAAGGGCATCGTGAGGGCCAAGCGGAGAGGCACCAGCTACCTGACAGACATCGTGTGGTGG
GCAGGAACCATCGCAATGGCAGTGGGACAGATCGGCAACTTCCTGGCCTATACCGCCGTGCCTACAGTGC
TGGTGACCCCACTGGGCGCCCTGGGAGTGCCTTTTGGCAGCATCCTGGCCTCCTACCTGCTGAAGGAGAA
GCTGAATATCCTGGGCAAGCTGGGCTGCCTGCTGTCTTGTGCCGGCAGCGTGGTGCTGATCATCCACTCC
CCAAAGTCTGAGAGCGTGACCACACAGGCCGAGCTGGAGGAGAAGCTGACAAACCCCGTGTTCGTGGGCT
ACCTGTGCATCGTGCTGCTGATGCTGCTGCTGCTGATCTTTTGGATCGCCCCAGCCCACGGCCCCACCAA
TATCATGGTGTATATCTCCATCTGTTCTCTGCTGGGCTCCTTCACAGTGCCATCTACCAAGGGAATCGGA
CTGGCAGCACAGGACATCCTGCACAACAATCCTTCTAGCCAGAGGGCCCTGTGCCTGTGCCTGGTGCTGC
TGGCCGTGCTGGGATGCAGCATCATCGTGCAGTTTCGCTATATCAACAAGGCCCTGGAGTGTTTCGACTC
CAGCGTGTTCGGCGCCATCTACTATGTGGTGTTCACCACACTGGTGCTGCTGGCCAGCGCCATCCTGTTT
CGGGAGTGGTCCAATGTGGGCCTGGTGGATTTCCTGGGCATGGCCTGCGGCTTTACCACAGTGTCCGTGG
GCATCGTGCTGATCCAGGTGTTTAAGGAGTTCAACTTTAATCTGGGCGAGATGAACAAGTCTAATATGAA
GACCGAT
